Addgene plasmid #240248: pBAD24-ALFA-TwinStrep
Purpose: (Empty Backbone) Arabinose-inducible plasmid with ALFA and Twin-Strep tags
Depositing lab: Olga Boudker & Krishna Reddy. Depositing organization: Cornell University. Publication: Evolutionary analysis reveals the origin of sodium coupling in glutamate transporters. Reddy KD, Rasool B, Akher FB, Kutlesic N, Pant S, Boudker O. Nat Struct Mol Biol (2025). 10.1038/s41594-025-01652-z PubMed 38106174.
Backbone
  Vector backbone: pBAD24
  Modifications to backbone: Altered multiple cloning site, codon-optimized thrombin cleavage site, codon-optimized tags (ALFA, Twin-Strep, 10x HIS)
  Vector type: Bacterial Expression
  Promoter: araBAD
  Tag / fusion protein: Thrombin (C terminal on backbone); ALFA (C terminal on backbone); Twin-Strep (C terminal on backbone); 10x HIS (C terminal on backbone)
Growth in bacteria
  Bacterial resistance: Ampicillin, 100 μg/mL
  Growth temperature: 37°C
  Growth strain: DH5alpha
  Growth instructions: The BL21(DE3) strain and derivatives should be used for expression.
  Copy number: High Copy
Terms and licenses: Academic/Nonprofit Terms; Industry Terms: Not Available to Industry
Depositor comments: For compatible plasmids, please see: Addgene plasmid #159986 and #159987. Please visit https://doi.org/10.1101/2023.12.03.569786 for bioRxiv preprint.
How to cite: pBAD24-ALFA-TwinStrep was a gift from Olga Boudker & Krishna Reddy (Addgene plasmid # 240248 ; http://n2t.net/addgene:240248 ; RRID:Addgene_240248)
