[The description below was written by a language model from this plasmid's Addgene catalogue record and pLannotate feature annotations shown in this document.]
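Description:
pBAD24-ALFA-TwinStrep is an empty bacterial expression backbone derived from pBAD24, designed for arabinose-inducible production of C-terminally tagged proteins in E. coli. It carries no insert. According to the record, the multiple cloning site was altered and followed by codon-optimized sequences encoding a thrombin cleavage site and ALFA, Twin-Strep and 10x His tags, all listed as C-terminal on the backbone. A gene cloned in frame therefore acquires a removable set of affinity handles. The ALFA epitope is recognized by a dedicated nanobody, Twin-Strep binds Strep-Tactin resins, and the polyhistidine tract supports metal-affinity purification. Thrombin digestion should then release the target protein from the tags.

The annotated 4,245 nt sequence shows the standard pBAD arrangement. The araC regulator gene is transcribed divergently from the araBAD promoter, which gives tight repression without L-arabinose and titratable induction when it is added. Downstream of the cloning and tag region lie a 5S rRNA segment and the rrnB T1 and T2 terminators, which end transcription. The automated annotation detects only a Strep-Tag II fragment in the tag region, probably because codon optimization obscures the other tags, so the full tag set rests on the catalogue description. The plasmid is propagated through a high-copy ColE1/pMB1-type origin and selected with ampicillin through β-lactamase expressed from its own promoter. A pBR322 bom site and short rop and RSF-origin-like fragments appear to be backbone remnants. The record recommends BL21(DE3) and its derivatives for expression and mentions compatible companion plasmids. The associated publication concerns glutamate transporters, which suggests the vector is used for expression and purification of membrane proteins.
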