Features (pLannotate 1.2.2; 12 found; start..end, strand, type, name):
     11..144     +  rep_origin     RSF ori (fragment): Plasmids containing the RSF 1030 origin of replication can be propagated in E. coli cells that contain additional plasmids with compatible origins.
    149..289     -  misc_feature   bom: basis of mobility region from pBR322
    391..431     -  CDS            rop (fragment): Rop protein, which maintains plasmids at low copy number; rop
    553..1431    -  CDS            araC: L-arabinose regulatory protein; araC
   1458..1742    +  promoter       araBAD promoter: araBAD; promoter of the L-arabinose operon of E. coli; the araC regulatory gene is transcribed in the opposite direction (Guzman et al., 1995)
   1912..1928    +  CDS            Strep-Tag II (fragment): peptide that binds Strep-Tactin®, an engineered form of streptavidin
   2154..2269    +  ncRNA          5S rRNA: Accession: RF00001 - 5S ribosomal RNA
   2273..2319    +  terminator     rrnB T1 terminator: transcription terminator T1 from the E. coli rrnB gene
   2451..2478    +  terminator     rrnB T2 terminator: transcription terminator T2 from the E. coli rrnB gene
   2497..2588    +  promoter       AmpR promoter: bla
   2589..3449    +  CDS            AmpR: β-lactamase; bla; confers resistance to ampicillin, carbenicillin, and related antibiotics
   3620..4208    +  rep_origin     ori: high-copy-number ColE1/pMB1/pBR322/pUC origin of replication
>Addgene plasmid #240248 | pBAD24-ALFA-TwinStrep | addgene full sequence | sequence record 481760 | Addgene NGS Result
TTTGCTGGCCTTTTGCTCACATGTTCTTTCCTGCGTTATCCCCTGATTCTGTGGATAACCGTATTACCGC
CTTTGAGTGAGCTGATACCGCTCGCCGCAGCCGAACGACCGAGCGCAGCGAGTCAGTGAGCGAGGAAGCG
GAAGAGCGCCTGATGCGGTATTTTCTCCTTACGCATCTGTGCGGTATTTCACACCGCATATGGTGCACTC
TCAGTACAATCTGCTCTGATGCCGCATAGTTAAGCCAGTATACACTCCGCTATCGCTACGTGACTGGGTC
ATGGCTGCGCCCCGACACCCGCCAACACCCGCTGACGCGCCCTGACGGGCTTGTCTGCTCCCGGCATCCG
CTTACAGACAAGCTGTGACCGTCTCCGGGAGCTGCATGTGTCAGAGGTTTTCACCGTCATCACCGAAACG
CGCGAGGCAGCAGATCAATTCGCGCGCGAAGGCGAAGCGGCATGCATAATGTGCCTGTCAAATGGACGAA
GCAGGGATTCTGCAAACCCTATGCTACTCCGTCAAGCCGTCAATTGTCTGATTCGTTACCAATTATGACA
ACTTGACGGCTACATCATTCACTTTTTCTTCACAACCGGCACGGAACTCGCTCGGGCTGGCCCCGGTGCA
TTTTTTAAATACCCGCGAGAAATAGAGTTGATCGTCAAAACCAACATTGCGACCGACGGTGGCGATAGGC
ATCCGGGTGGTGCTCAAAAGCAGCTTCGCCTGGCTGATACGTTGGTCCTCGCGCCAGCTTAAGACGCTAA
TCCCTAACTGCTGGCGGAAAAGATGTGACAGACGCGACGGCGACAAGCAAACATGCTGTGCGACGCTGGC
GATATCAAAATTGCTGTCTGCCAGGTGATCGCTGATGTACTGACAAGCCTCGCGTACCCGATTATCCATC
GGTGGATGGAGCGACTCGTTAATCGCTTCCATGCGCCGCAGTAACAATTGCTCAAGCAGATTTATCGCCA
GCAGCTCCGAATAGCGCCCTTCCCCTTGCCCGGCGTTAATGATTTGCCCAAACAGGTCGCTGAAATGCGG
CTGGTGCGCTTCATCCGGGCGAAAGAACCCCGTATTGGCAAATATTGACGGCCAGTTAAGCCATTCATGC
CAGTAGGCGCGCGGACGAAAGTAAACCCACTGGTGATACCATTCGCGAGCCTCCGGATGACGACCGTAGT
GATGAATCTCTCCTGGCGGGAACAGCAAAATATCACCCGGTCGGCAAACAAATTCTCGTCCCTGATTTTT
CACCACCCCCTGACCGCGAATGGTGAGATTGAGAATATAACCTTTCATTCCCAGCGGTCGGTCGATAAAA
AAATCGAGATAACCGTTGGCCTCAATCGGCGTTAAACCCGCCACCAGATGGGCATTAAACGAGTATCCCG
GCAGCAGGGGATCATTTTGCGCTTCAGCCATACTTTTCATACTCCCGCCATTCAGAGAAGAAACCAATTG
TCCATATTGCATCAGACATTGCCGTCACTGCGTCTTTTACTGGCTCTTCTCGCTAACCAAACCGGTAACC
CCGCTTATTAAAAGCATTCTGTAACAAAGCGGGACCAAAGCCATGACAAAAACGCGTAACAAAAGTGTCT
ATAATCACGGCAGAAAAGTCCACATTGATTATTTGCACGGCGTCACACTTTGCTATGCCATAGCATTTTT
ATCCATAAGATTAGCGGATCCTACCTGACGCTTTTTATCGCAACTCTCTACTGTTTCTCCATACCCGTTT
TTTTGGGCTAGCAGGAGGAATTCACCATGGTACCCCCGGGCTCGAGCTCCCTGGTGCCGCGTGGTAGCGG
TGGCGGTAGCGGCGGTAGCCCGAGCCGTCTGGAGGAAGAGCTGCGTCGTCGTCTGACCGAACCGGGCGGT
GGCAGCGGTGGCGGTAGCGCGTGGAGCCACCCGCAGTTTGAGAAGGGCGGTGGCAGCGGTGGCGGTAGCG
GCGGTAGCGCTTGGTCTCACCCGCAATTTGAAAAAGGCGGTGGCAGCGGTGGCGGTAGCCATCATCACCA
TCACCACCATCACCATCATTGATAATCTAGATCTAAGCTTGGCTGTTTTGGCGGATGAGAGAAGATTTTC
AGCCTGATACAGATTAAATCAGAACGCAGAAGCGGTCTGATAAAACAGAATTTGCCTGGCGGCAGTAGCG
CGGTGGTCCCACCTGACCCCATGCCGAACTCAGAAGTGAAACGCCGTAGCGCCGATGGTAGTGTGGGGTC
TCCCCATGCGAGAGTAGGGAACTGCCAGGCATCAAATAAAACGAAAGGCTCAGTCGAAAGACTGGGCCTT
TCGTTTTATCTGTTGTTTGCCGGTGAACGCTCTCCTGAGTAGGACAAATCCGCCGGGAGCGGATTTGAAC
GTTGCGAAGCAACGGCCCGGAGGGTGGCGGGCAGGACGCCCGCCATAAACTGCCAGGCATCAAATTAAGC
AGAAGGCCATCCTGACGGATGGCCTTTTTGCGTTTCTACAAACTCTTTTGTTTATTTTTCTAAATACATT
CAAATATGTATCCGCTCATGAGACAATAACCCTGATAAATGCTTCAATAATATTGAAAAAGGAAGAGTAT
GAGTATTCAACATTTCCGTGTCGCCCTTATTCCCTTTTTTGCGGCATTTTGCCTTCCTGTTTTTGCTCAC
CCAGAAACGCTGGTGAAAGTAAAAGATGCTGAAGATCAGTTGGGTGCACGAGTGGGTTACATCGAACTGG
ATCTCAACAGCGGTAAGATCCTTGAGAGTTTTCGCCCCGAAGAACGTTTTCCAATGATGAGCACTTTTAA
AGTTCTGCTATGTGGCGCGGTATTATCCCGTGTTGACGCCGGGCAAGAGCAACTCGGTCGCCGCATACAC
TATTCTCAGAATGACTTGGTTGAGTACTCACCAGTCACAGAAAAGCATCTTACGGATGGCATGACAGTAA
GAGAATTATGCAGTGCTGCCATAACCATGAGTGATAACACTGCGGCCAACTTACTTCTGACAACGATCGG
AGGACCGAAGGAGCTAACCGCTTTTTTGCACAACATGGGGGATCATGTAACTCGCCTTGATCGTTGGGAA
CCGGAGCTGAATGAAGCCATACCAAACGACGAGCGTGACACCACGATGCCTGTAGCAATGGCAACAACGT
TGCGCAAACTATTAACTGGCGAACTACTTACTCTAGCTTCCCGGCAACAATTAATAGACTGGATGGAGGC
GGATAAAGTTGCAGGACCACTTCTGCGCTCGGCCCTTCCGGCTGGCTGGTTTATTGCTGATAAATCTGGA
GCCGGTGAGCGTGGGTCTCGCGGTATCATTGCAGCACTGGGGCCAGATGGTAAGCCCTCCCGTATCGTAG
TTATCTACACGACGGGGAGTCAGGCAACTATGGATGAACGAAATAGACAGATCGCTGAGATAGGTGCCTC
ACTGATTAAGCATTGGTAACTGTCAGACCAAGTTTACTCATATATACTTTAGATTGATTTAAAACTTCAT
TTTTAATTTAAAAGGATCTAGGTGAAGATCCTTTTTGATAATCTCATGACCAAAATCCCTTAACGTGAGT
TTTCGTTCCACTGAGCGTCAGACCCCGTAGAAAAGATCAAAGGATCTTCTTGAGATCCTTTTTTTCTGCG
CGTAATCTGCTGCTTGCAAACAAAAAAACCACCGCTACCAGCGGTGGTTTGTTTGCCGGATCAAGAGCTA
CCAACTCTTTTTCCGAAGGTAACTGGCTTCAGCAGAGCGCAGATACCAAATACTGTCCTTCTAGTGTAGC
CGTAGTTAGGCCACCACTTCAAGAACTCTGTAGCACCGCCTACATACCTCGCTCTGCTAATCCTGTTACC
AGTGGCTGCTGCCAGTGGCGATAAGTCGTGTCTTACCGGGTTGGACTCAAGACGATAGTTACCGGATAAG
GCGCAGCGGTCGGGCTGAACGGGGGGTTCGTGCACACAGCCCAGCTTGGAGCGAACGACCTACACCGAAC
TGAGATACCTACAGCGTGAGCTATGAGAAAGCGCCACGCTTCCCGAAGGGAGAAAGGCGGACAGGTATCC
GGTAAGCGGCAGGGTCGGAACAGGAGAGCGCACGAGGGAGCTTCCAGGGGGAAACGCCTGGTATCTTTAT
AGTCCTGTCGGGTTTCGCCACCTCTGACTTGAGCGTCGATTTTTGTGATGCTCGTCAGGGGGGCGGAGCC
TATGGAAAAACGCCAGCAACGCGGCCTTTTTACGGTTCCTGGCCT
